Addgene plasmid #121133: hsa-miR-199-dendra2 PCDNA
Purpose: mammalian cell expression
Depositing lab: Qing Deng. Depositing organization: Purdue University. Publication: Phenotypical microRNA screen reveals a noncanonical role of CDK2 in regulating neutrophil migration. Hsu AY, Wang D, Liu S, Lu J, Syahirah R, Bennin DA, Huttenlocher A, Umulis DM, Wan J, Deng Q. Proc Natl Acad Sci U S A. 2019 Aug 26. pii: 1905221116. doi: 10.1073/pnas.1905221116. PubMed 31451657.
Backbone
  Vector backbone: PCDNA3.1
  Backbone size w/o insert (bp): 5300
  Vector type: Bacterial Expression
Growth in bacteria
  Bacterial resistance: Ampicillin, 100 μg/mL
  Growth temperature: 37°C
  Growth strain: DH5alpha
  Copy number: Unknown
Gene/Insert
  Gene/Insert name: hsa-miR-199
  Species: H. sapiens (human)
  Insert size (bp): 1500
  Cloning method: Restriction Enzyme; 5′ cloning site unknown (unknown if destroyed)
Terms and licenses: Academic/Nonprofit Terms; Industry Terms: Not Available to Industry
How to cite: hsa-miR-199-dendra2 PCDNA was a gift from Qing Deng (Addgene plasmid # 121133 ; http://n2t.net/addgene:121133 ; RRID:Addgene_121133)
