[The description below was written by a language model from this plasmid's Addgene catalogue record and pLannotate feature annotations shown in this document.]
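Description:
hsa-miR-199-dendra2 PCDNA is a pcDNA3.1-based plasmid for expressing the human microRNA miR-199 together with a fluorescent reporter in mammalian cells. The catalogue lists the vector type as bacterial expression, but the stated purpose and the annotated elements clearly indicate mammalian expression. The sequenced record is about 7.15 kb. It is propagated in E. coli through a high-copy ColE1/pUC-type origin with ampicillin selection from the β-lactamase gene, and it also carries an f1 origin. For selection in mammalian cells, an SV40 early promoter drives a neomycin phosphotransferase gene followed by an SV40 polyadenylation signal, which would allow G418 selection of stable transfectants.

The payload lies downstream of the human CMV immediate-early enhancer and promoter, with a T7 promoter just before the insert. The feature table places the mir-199 precursor hairpin within a longer stretch of unannotated sequence, consistent with the roughly 1.5 kb human insert listed in the catalogue. It is followed on the same strand by the coding sequence for Dendra2, a green-to-red photoconvertible fluorescent protein, and then the bovine growth hormone polyadenylation signal. This layout suggests that a single CMV-driven transcript carries both the microRNA precursor and the reporter, so that Dendra2 fluorescence marks cells expressing the microRNA. However, the record does not say whether the hairpin sits in an intron or in the untranslated leader. Several short annotations, including the HIV-1 LTR, ble and lacI fragments, appear to be backbone remnants or partial matches rather than functional parts. The associated publication describes a phenotypic microRNA screen on neutrophil migration, which fits use of this plasmid for miR-199 overexpression in cultured human cells.
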