Features (pLannotate 1.2.2; 22 found; start..end, strand, type, name):
    119..498     +  enhancer       CMV enhancer: human cytomegalovirus immediate early enhancer
    499..702     +  promoter       CMV promoter: human cytomegalovirus (CMV) immediate early promoter
    698..731     +  LTR            5' LTR (truncated) (fragment): truncated 5' long terminal repeat (LTR) from HIV-1
    747..765     +  promoter       T7 promoter: promoter for bacteriophage T7 RNA polymerase
   1281..1379    +  ncRNA          mir-199: Accession: RF00144 - mir-199 microRNA precursor
   1863..1881    -  misc_feature   MCS (fragment): pBluescript multiple cloning site
   1896..2585    +  CDS            Dendra2: Dendra2 is a photoconvertible green fluorescent protein published in 2006, derived from Dendronephthya sp.. It has high acid sensitivity.
   2632..2856    +  polyA_signal   bGH poly(A) signal: bovine growth hormone polyadenylation signal
   2860..2881    +  promoter       SV40 promoter (fragment): SV40 enhancer and early promoter
   2902..3330    +  rep_origin     f1 ori (sequence partly withheld): f1 bacteriophage origin of replication; arrow indicates direction of (+) strand synthesis
   3344..3673    +  promoter       SV40 promoter: SV40 enhancer and early promoter
   3740..4531    +  CDS            neo: KKA2_KLEPN - Also known as kan, nptII. Experimental evidence at protein level: Swiss-Prot protein existence level 1. Resistance to kanamycin, neomycin, paromomycin, ribostamycin, butirosin and gentamicin B. From Klebsiella pneumoniae.
   4555..4713    +  CDS            ble (fragment): BLE_KLEPN - Experimental evidence at protein level: Swiss-Prot protein existence level 1. Binding protein with a strong affinity to the bleomycin family of antibiotics. Binds to CL990; an antimitotic-antibiotic compound. From Klebsiella pneumoniae.
   4708..4829    +  polyA_signal   SV40 poly(A) signal: SV40 polyadenylation signal
   4902..4918    -  protein_bind   lac operator: The lac repressor binds to the lac operator to inhibit transcription in E. coli. This inhibition can be relieved by adding lactose or isopropyl-β-D-thiogalactopyranoside (IPTG). lac repressor encoded by lacI
   4926..4956    -  promoter       lac promoter: promoter for the E. coli lac operon
   4971..4992    -  protein_bind   CAP binding site: CAP binding activates transcription in the presence of cAMP. E. coli catabolite activator protein
   5005..5097    -  CDS            lacI (fragment): lac repressor; lacI; The lac repressor binds to the lac operator to inhibit transcription in E. coli. This inhibition can be relieved by adding lactose or isopropyl-β-D-thiogalactopyranoside (IPTG).
   5280..5868    -  rep_origin     ori: high-copy-number ColE1/pMB1/pBR322/pUC origin of replication
   6039..6899    -  CDS            AmpR: β-lactamase; bla; confers resistance to ampicillin, carbenicillin, and related antibiotics
   6900..7004    -  promoter       AmpR promoter: bla
   7063..7115    -  misc_feature   bom (fragment): basis of mobility region from pBR322
>Addgene plasmid #121133 | hsa-miR-199-dendra2 PCDNA | addgene full sequence | sequence record 235821 | Addgene NGS Result
TGCGCGAGCAAAATTTAAGCTACAACAAGGCAAGGCTTGACCGACAATTGCATGAAGAATCTGCTTAGGG
TTAGGCGTTTTGCGCTGCTTCGCGATGTACGGGCCAGATATACGCGTTGACATTGATTATTGACTAGTTA
TTAATAGTAATCAATTACGGGGTCATTAGTTCATAGCCCATATATGGAGTTCCGCGTTACATAACTTACG
GTAAATGGCCCGCCTGGCTGACCGCCCAACGACCCCCGCCCATTGACGTCAATAATGACGTATGTTCCCA
TAGTAACGCCAATAGGGACTTTCCATTGACGTCAATGGGTGGAGTATTTACGGTAAACTGCCCACTTGGC
AGTACATCAAGTGTATCATATGCCAAGTACGCCCCCTATTGACGTCAATGACGGTAAATGGCCCGCCTGG
CATTATGCCCAGTACATGACCTTATGGGACTTTCCTACTTGGCAGTACATCTACGTATTAGTCATCGCTA
TTACCATGGTGATGCGGTTTTGGCAGTACATCAATGGGCGTGGATAGCGGTTTGACTCACGGGGATTTCC
AAGTCTCCACCCCATTGACGTCAATGGGAGTTTGTTTTGGCACCAAAATCAACGGGACTTTCCAAAATGT
CGTAACAACTCCGCCCCATTGACGCAAATGGGCGGTAGGCGTGTACGGTGGGAGGTCTATATAAGCAGAG
CTCTCTGGCTAACTAGAGAACCCACTGCTTACTGGCTTATCGAAATTAATACGACTCACTATAGGGAGAC
CCAAGCTGGCTAGCGTTTAAACTTAAGCTTGTACATTTAATAAACCATCCTAATAACATGTTAATCATAT
TGAACCACATTAAACTCTCATTTGTGCATTTTACATCTTTTAAAACCGATTTATATTCGTTTTTAGATAA
TGAAGTTTATTAAAGTGTTAATTCACAGCTTTATTGCTTGTTTTGAGAATCTGCTTGCATAAGTGATTTT
TAAACTTGATCTGATTTTCGTTTGTTTCGAAGTTCTTCAGCTTTGAAAGTCAGATCTTCAATTCACAGCC
ATGCCATAGTTTTAGGATACAGTATAAGTAGACGAATTGGGATGCATCGTAGATTTTATGCTGTGTTTGT
TATGGTTTTTCAGTGGTAGAGATTTTCAGAGTATTATTAGGGTTATAGTCAGTGTCAGGTTTATTTATCG
TCAGCGTGATGGGCAAAAAACAGCTGGCAGTACGGGCTCTCTCCACAGTCGTGTGCGGTCCTCAGGGCAG
TGACCTACGCTCCAGCCACCTCTTGCCTCCCCCTCGCCTGCCCAGTGTTCAGACTACCTGTTCATCATGC
TGCAGCTGAACAGTAGTCCGCACATTGGTTAGGCTGGGCTGGGACACACACACCCGCCAAGCCGCCGTAA
GATCTCTGCCATTCGCCGGTGAACGAATAAAGCAAGACTTTAGCCCCGCACAATACACCGTTTCAGCATC
GACATCGCAATGAACCACATCGCTGAATTCACAAGCCAACTGCTGTTACTCTCGCCCAGAAATCTGCGCC
AACATGGACACACCCAGTGGAGCAAGCCATCTGATTTTCATGGTCAGATTGTAAAGAAGCAATTACTCTT
GGACAGTTTAAGCAGAAAAGCCACCAAGTCAAGTCACTGGTCATATGATGAACTCGAAGATCTAATAAAA
GTTAATTTAAGCGTTCATTACAATAAATTCAAGTGAATCTGTTTTAAGCTAGCCTTTAACGTTTTTAAAT
TCCTTCAAACAAATTAGTTCCTCTTTGCAGTTCCTCATTTCTCGGTGAGCTGGTGCTTTAATCCCTTTAC
TTTTTCTTCCTCTAGGGAGTGATGGTTGGCATGGGACGAATTAATTCCTGCAGCCCGGGGGTACCGGTCG
CCACCATGAACACCCCGGGAATTAACCTGATCAAGGAGGACATGCGCGTGAAGGTGCACATGGAGGGCAA
CGTGAACGGCCACGCCTTCGTGATCGAGGGCGAGGGCAAGGGCAAGCCCTACGAGGGCACCCAGACCGCC
AACCTGACCGTGAAGGAGGGCGCCCCCCTGCCCTTCAGCTACGACATCCTGACCACCGCCGTGCACTACG
GCAACCGGGTGTTCACCAAGTACCCCGAGGACATCCCCGACTACTTCAAGCAGAGCTTCCCCGAGGGCTA
CAGCTGGGAGCGCACCATGACCTTCGAGGACAAGGGCATCTGCACCATCCGCAGCGACATCAGCCTGGAG
GGCGACTGCTTCTTCCAGAACGTGCGCTTCAAGGGCACCAACTTCCCCCCCAACGGCCCCGTGATGCAGA
AGAAAACCCTGAAGTGGGAGCCCAGCACCGAGAAGCTGCACGTGCGCGACGGCCTGCTGGTGGGCAACAT
CAACATGGCCCTGCTGCTGGAGGGCGGCGGCCACTACCTGTGCGACTTCAAGACCACCTACAAGGCCAAG
AAGGTGGTGCAGCTGCCCGACGCCCACTTCGTGGACCACCGCATCGAGATCCTGGGCAACGACAGCGACT
ACAACAAGGTGAAGCTGTACGAGCACGCCGTGGCCCGCTACAGCCCCCTGCCCAGCCAGGTGTGGTAATC
TAGATCTAGAGGGCCCGTTTAAACCCGCTGATCAGCCTCGACTGTGCCTTCTAGTTGCCAGCCATCTGTT
GTTTGCCCCTCCCCCGTGCCTTCCTTGACCCTGGAAGGTGCCACTCCCACTGTCCTTTCCTAATAAAATG
AGGAAATTGCATCGCATTGTCTGAGTAGGTGTCATTCTATTCTGGGGGGTGGGGTGGGGCAGGACAGCAA
GGGGGAGGATTGGGAAGACAATAGCAGGCATGCTGGGGATGCGGTGGGCTCTATGGCTTCTGAGGCGGAA
AGAACCAGCTGGGGCTCTAGGGGGTATCCCC
[124 nt withheld, positions 2902-3025]
C
[91 nt withheld, positions 3027-3117]
A
[49 nt withheld, positions 3119-3167]
CCTTTGACGTTGGAGTCCACGTTCTTT
[37 nt withheld, positions 3195-3231]
ACCCTATCTCGGTCTATTCTTTTGATTTATAAGGGATTTTGCCGATTTCGGCCTATTGGTTAAAAAATGA
GCTGATTTAACAAAAATTTAACGCGAATTAATTCTGTGGAATGTGTGTCAGTTAGGGTGTGGAAAGTCCC
CAGGCTCCCCAGCAGGCAGAAGTATGCAAAGCATGCATCTCAATTAGTCAGCAACCAGGTGTGGAAAGTC
CCCAGGCTCCCCAGCAGGCAGAAGTATGCAAAGCATGCATCTCAATTAGTCAGCAACCATAGTCCCGCCC
CTAACTCCGCCCATCCCGCCCCTAACTCCGCCCAGTTCCGCCCATTCTCCGCCCCATGGCTGACTAATTT
TTTTTATTTATGCAGAGGCCGAGGCCGCCTCTGCCTCTGAGCTATTCCAGAAGTAGTGAGGAGGCTTTTT
TGGAGGCCTAGGCTTTTGCAAAAAGCTCCCGGGAGCTTGTATATCCATTTTCGGATCTGATCAAGAGACA
GGATGAGGATCGTTTCGCATGATTGAACAAGATGGATTGCACGCAGGTTCTCCGGCCGCTTGGGTGGAGA
GGCTATTCGGCTATGACTGGGCACAACAGACAATCGGCTGCTCTGATGCCGCCGTGTTCCGGCTGTCAGC
GCAGGGGCGCCCGGTTCTTTTTGTCAAGACCGACCTGTCCGGTGCCCTGAATGAACTGCAGGACGAGGCA
GCGCGGCTATCGTGGCTGGCCACGACGGGCGTTCCTTGCGCAGCTGTGCTCGACGTTGTCACTGAAGCGG
GAAGGGACTGGCTGCTATTGGGCGAAGTGCCGGGGCAGGATCTCCTGTCATCTCACCTTGCTCCTGCCGA
GAAAGTATCCATCATGGCTGATGCAATGCGGCGGCTGCATACGCTTGATCCGGCTACCTGCCCATTCGAC
CACCAAGCGAAACATCGCATCGAGCGAGCACGTACTCGGATGGAAGCCGGTCTTGTCGATCAGGATGATC
TGGACGAAGAGCATCAGGGGCTCGCGCCAGCCGAACTGTTCGCCAGGCTCAAGGCGCGCATGCCCGACGG
CGAGGATCTCGTCGTGACCCATGGCGATGCCTGCTTGCCGAATATCATGGTGGAAAATGGCCGCTTTTCT
GGATTCATCGACTGTGGCCGGCTGGGTGTGGCGGACCGCTATCAGGACATAGCGTTGGCTACCCGTGATA
TTGCTGAAGAGCTTGGCGGCGAATGGGCTGACCGCTTCCTCGTGCTTTACGGTATCGCCGCTCCCGATTC
GCAGCGCATCGCCTTCTATCGCCTTCTTGACGAGTTCTTCTGAGCGGGACTCTGGGGTTCGAAATGACCG
ACCAAGCGACGCCCAACCTGCCATCACGAGATTTCGATTCCACCGCCGCCTTCTATGAAAGGTTGGGCTT
CGGAATCGTTTTCCGGGACGCCGGCTGGATGATCCTCCAGCGCGGGGATCTCATGCTGGAGTTCTTCGCC
CACCCCAACTTGTTTATTGCAGCTTATAATGGTTACAAATAAAGCAATAGCATCACAAATTTCACAAATA
AAGCATTTTTTTCACTGCATTCTAGTTGTGGTTTGTCCAAACTCATCAATGTATCTTATCATGTCTGTAT
ACCGTCGACCTCTAGCTAGAGCTTGGCGTAATCATGGTCATAGCTGTTTCCTGTGTGAAATTGTTATCCG
CTCACAATTCCACACAACATACGAGCCGGAAGCATAAAGTGTAAAGCCTGGGGTGCCTAATGAGTGAGCT
AACTCACATTAATTGCGTTGCGCTCACTGCCCGCTTTCCAGTCGGGAAACCTGTCGTGCCAGCTGCATTA
ATGAATCGGCCAACGCGCGGGGAGAGGCGGTTTGCGTATTGGGCGCTCTTCCGCTTCCTCGCTCACTGAC
TCGCTGCGCTCGGTCGTTCGGCTGCGGCGAGCGGTATCAGCTCACTCAAAGGCGGTAATACGGTTATCCA
CAGAATCAGGGGATAACGCAGGAAAGAACATGTGAGCAAAAGGCCAGCAAAAGGCCAGGAACCGTAAAAA
GGCCGCGTTGCTGGCGTTTTTCCATAGGCTCCGCCCCCCTGACGAGCATCACAAAAATCGACGCTCAAGT
CAGAGGTGGCGAAACCCGACAGGACTATAAAGATACCAGGCGTTTCCCCCTGGAAGCTCCCTCGTGCGCT
CTCCTGTTCCGACCCTGCCGCTTACCGGATACCTGTCCGCCTTTCTCCCTTCGGGAAGCGTGGCGCTTTC
TCATAGCTCACGCTGTAGGTATCTCAGTTCGGTGTAGGTCGTTCGCTCCAAGCTGGGCTGTGTGCACGAA
CCCCCCGTTCAGCCCGACCGCTGCGCCTTATCCGGTAACTATCGTCTTGAGTCCAACCCGGTAAGACACG
ACTTATCGCCACTGGCAGCAGCCACTGGTAACAGGATTAGCAGAGCGAGGTATGTAGGCGGTGCTACAGA
GTTCTTGAAGTGGTGGCCTAACTACGGCTACACTAGAAGAACAGTATTTGGTATCTGCGCTCTGCTGAAG
CCAGTTACCTTCGGAAAAAGAGTTGGTAGCTCTTGATCCGGCAAACAAACCACCGCTGGTAGCGGTGGTT
TTTTTGTTTGCAAGCAGCAGATTACGCGCAGAAAAAAAGGATCTCAAGAAGATCCTTTGATCTTTTCTAC
GGGGTCTGACGCTCAGTGGAACGAAAACTCACGTTAAGGGATTTTGGTCATGAGATTATCAAAAAGGATC
TTCACCTAGATCCTTTTAAATTAAAAATGAAGTTTTAAATCAATCTAAAGTATATATGAGTAAACTTGGT
CTGACAGTTACCAATGCTTAATCAGTGAGGCACCTATCTCAGCGATCTGTCTATTTCGTTCATCCATAGT
TGCCTGACTCCCCGTCGTGTAGATAACTACGATACGGGAGGGCTTACCATCTGGCCCCAGTGCTGCAATG
ATACCGCGAGACCCACGCTCACCGGCTCCAGATTTATCAGCAATAAACCAGCCAGCCGGAAGGGCCGAGC
GCAGAAGTGGTCCTGCAACTTTATCCGCCTCCATCCAGTCTATTAATTGTTGCCGGGAAGCTAGAGTAAG
TAGTTCGCCAGTTAATAGTTTGCGCAACGTTGTTGCCATTGCTACAGGCATCGTGGTGTCACGCTCGTCG
TTTGGTATGGCTTCATTCAGCTCCGGTTCCCAACGATCAAGGCGAGTTACATGATCCCCCATGTTGTGCA
AAAAAGCGGTTAGCTCCTTCGGTCCTCCGATCGTTGTCAGAAGTAAGTTGGCCGCAGTGTTATCACTCAT
GGTTATGGCAGCACTGCATAATTCTCTTACTGTCATGCCATCCGTAAGATGCTTTTCTGTGACTGGTGAG
TACTCAACCAAGTCATTCTGAGAATAGTGTATGCGGCGACCGAGTTGCTCTTGCCCGGCGTCAATACGGG
ATAATACCGCGCCACATAGCAGAACTTTAAAAGTGCTCATCATTGGAAAACGTTCTTCGGGGCGAAAACT
CTCAAGGATCTTACCGCTGTTGAGATCCAGTTCGATGTAACCCACTCGTGCACCCAACTGATCTTCAGCA
TCTTTTACTTTCACCAGCGTTTCTGGGTGAGCAAAAACAGGAAGGCAAAATGCCGCAAAAAAGGGAATAA
GGGCGACACGGAAATGTTGAATACTCATACTCTTCCTTTTTCAATATTATTGAAGCATTTATCAGGGTTA
TTGTCTCATGAGCGGATACATATTTGAATGTATTTAGAAAAATAAACAAATAGGGGTTCCGCGCACATTT
CCCCGAAAAGTGCCACCTGACGTCGACGGATCGGGAGATCTCCCGATCCCCTATGGTGCACTCTCAGTAC
AATCTGCTCTGATGCCGCATAGTTAAGCCAGTATCTGCTCCCTGCTTGTGTGTTGGAGGTCGCTGAGTAG
